Addgene plasmid #127883: pN-PITCh-HBTH
Purpose: Provides the repair template with PP2Ac microhomology on each end for PP2Ac N-ter HBTH tagging
Depositing lab: Peter Kaiser. Depositing organization: University of California, Irvine. Publication: Microhomology based CRISPR tagging tools for protein tracking, purification, and depletion. Lin DW, Chung BP, Huang JW, Wang X, Huang L, Kaiser P. J Biol Chem. 2019 May 28. pii: RA119.008422. doi: 10.1074/jbc.RA119.008422. PubMed 31138654.
Backbone
  Vector backbone: pCRIS-PITCh
  Vector type: Mammalian Expression, CRISPR
Growth in bacteria
  Bacterial resistance: Ampicillin, 100 μg/mL
  Growth temperature: 37°C
  Growth strain: DH5alpha
  Copy number: High Copy
Gene/Insert
  Gene/Insert name: GFP-Puro-HBTH
  Species: H. sapiens (human)
  Cloning method: Gibson Cloning
Terms and licenses: Academic/Nonprofit Terms; Industry Terms: Not Available to Industry
How to cite: pN-PITCh-HBTH was a gift from Peter Kaiser (Addgene plasmid # 127883 ; http://n2t.net/addgene:127883 ; RRID:Addgene_127883)
