[The description below was written by a language model from this plasmid's Addgene catalogue record and pLannotate feature annotations shown in this document.]
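Description:
pN-PITCh-HBTH is a 6.4 kb donor (repair-template) plasmid built on the pCRIS-PITCh backbone for microhomology-based CRISPR knock-in in human cells. It is maintained in E. coli at high copy through a ColE1/pUC-type origin and selected with ampicillin via the AmpR (β-lactamase) gene. Several short annotated remnants (lacZα, lac operator, rrnB T2 terminator, CMV enhancer, f1 ori, KanR and ble fragments) appear to be leftovers of earlier vector construction rather than functional parts.

The payload, assembled by Gibson cloning, is a GFP-Puro-HBTH cassette. In the feature table it appears as three consecutive same-strand coding regions: EGFP, puromycin N-acetyltransferase, and a fragment of the Propionibacterium biotin carboxyl carrier protein. The last of these is a sequence that becomes biotinylated in vivo and corresponds to the biotinylation portion of the HBTH tag. The tag's other components are not individually annotated, nor are any linkers or peptide-separating elements between the coding regions. According to the record, the cassette is flanked at each end by short microhomology to PP2Ac. After CRISPR cleavage, it can therefore be inserted by microhomology-mediated end joining at the N-terminal end of the endogenous PP2Ac coding sequence. No complete promoter is annotated upstream of the cassette, which suggests expression depends on the targeted locus after integration; EGFP fluorescence and puromycin resistance would then mark edited cells. A bGH polyadenylation signal lies downstream of the cassette, and the backbone also carries a separate SV40 promoter–hygromycin phosphotransferase–SV40 poly(A) unit. The microhomology arms and any guide RNA target sites are not annotated. The plasmid is used to generate cells expressing N-terminally HBTH-tagged PP2Ac, as part of a toolkit for protein tracking, purification and depletion.
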