Features (pLannotate 1.2.2; 17 found; start..end, strand, type, name):
     86..674     +  rep_origin     ori: high-copy-number ColE1/pMB1/pBR322/pUC origin of replication
    899..916     +  terminator     rrnB T2 terminator (fragment): transcription terminator T2 from the E. coli rrnB gene
    941..960     -  CDS            lacZα (fragment): LacZα fragment of β-galactosidase; lacZ fragment
   1416..1432    +  protein_bind   lac operator: The lac repressor binds to the lac operator to inhibit transcription in E. coli. This inhibition can be relieved by adding lactose or isopropyl-β-D-thiogalactopyranoside (IPTG). lac repressor encoded by lacI
   1459..1543    +  enhancer       CMV enhancer (fragment): human cytomegalovirus immediate early enhancer
   1587..2303    +  CDS            EGFP: EGFP is a basic (constitutively fluorescent) green fluorescent protein published in 1996, derived from Aequorea victoria. It is reported to be a rapidly-maturing weak dimer with moderate acid sensitivity.
   2367..2963    +  CDS            PuroR: puromycin N-acetyltransferase; pac from Streptomyces alboniger; confers resistance to puromycin
   3021..3275    +  CDS            BCCP_PROFR (fragment): Experimental evidence at protein level: Swiss-Prot protein existence level 1. The biotinyl 1.3S subunit serves as a carboxyl carrier between the substrate-binding sites on the 12S and 5S subunits. From Propionibacterium freudenreichii subsp. shermanii.
   3462..3573    +  polyA_signal   bGH poly(A) signal: bovine growth hormone polyadenylation signal
   3574..3682    +  rep_origin     f1 ori (fragment): f1 bacteriophage origin of replication; arrow indicates direction of (+) strand synthesis
   3696..4025    +  promoter       SV40 promoter: SV40 enhancer and early promoter
   4074..5096    +  CDS            hph: KHYB_ECOLX - Experimental evidence at protein level: Swiss-Prot protein existence level 1. The aminoglycoside phosphotransferases achieve inactivation of their antibiotic substrates by phosphorylation. Only phosphorylates hygromycin and closely related compounds such as demethyl analogs and destomycin. From Escherichia coli.
   5109..5234    +  CDS            ble (fragment): BLE_KLEPN - Experimental evidence at protein level: Swiss-Prot protein existence level 1. Binding protein with a strong affinity to the bleomycin family of antibiotics. Binds to CL990; an antimitotic-antibiotic compound. From Klebsiella pneumoniae.
   5229..5350    +  polyA_signal   SV40 poly(A) signal: SV40 polyadenylation signal
   5403..6263    -  CDS            AmpR: β-lactamase; bla; confers resistance to ampicillin, carbenicillin, and related antibiotics
   6266..6362    -  promoter       AmpR promoter (fragment): bla
   6392..6416    -  CDS            KanR (fragment): aminoglycoside phosphotransferase; aph(3')-Ia; confers resistance to kanamycin
>Addgene plasmid #127883 | pN-PITCh-HBTH | addgene full sequence | sequence record 248877 | Addgene NGS Result
CTCATGACCAAAATCCCTTAACGTGAGTTACGCGCGCGTCGTTCCACTGAGCGTCAGACCCCGTAGAAAA
GATCAAAGGATCTTCTTGAGATCCTTTTTTTCTGCGCGTAATCTGCTGCTTGCAAACAAAAAAACCACCG
CTACCAGCGGTGGTTTGTTTGCCGGATCAAGAGCTACCAACTCTTTTTCCGAAGGTAACTGGCTTCAGCA
GAGCGCAGATACCAAATACTGTTCTTCTAGTGTAGCCGTAGTTAGCCCACCACTTCAAGAACTCTGTAGC
ACCGCCTACATACCTCGCTCTGCTAATCCTGTTACCAGTGGCTGCTGCCAGTGGCGATAAGTCGTGTCTT
ACCGGGTTGGACTCAAGACGATAGTTACCGGATAAGGCGCAGCGGTCGGGCTGAACGGGGGGTTCGTGCA
CACAGCCCAGCTTGGAGCGAACGACCTACACCGAACTGAGATACCTACAGCGTGAGCTATGAGAAAGCGC
CACGCTTCCCGAAGGGAGAAAGGCGGACAGGTATCCGGTAAGCGGCAGGGTCGGAACAGGAGAGCGCACG
AGGGAGCTTCCAGGGGGAAACGCCTGGTATCTTTATAGTCCTGTCGGGTTTCGCCACCTCTGACTTGAGC
GTCGATTTTTGTGATGCTCGTCAGGGGGGCGGAGCCTATGGAAAAACGCCAGCAACGCGGCCTTTTTACG
GTTCCTGGCCTTTTGCTGGCCTTTTGCTCACATGTTCTTTCCTGCGTTATCCCCTGATTCTGTGGATAAC
CGTATTACCGCCTTTGAGTGAGCTGATACCGCTCGCCGCAGCCGAACGACCGAGCGCAGCGAGTCAGTGA
GCGAGGAAGCGGAAGGCGAGAGTAGGGAACTGCCAGGCATCAAACTAAGCAGAAGGCCCCTGACGGATGG
CCTTTTTGCGTTTCTACAAACTCTTTCTGTGTTGTAAAACGACGGCCAGTCTTAAGCTCGGGCCCCCTGG
GCGGTTCTGATAACGAGTAATCGTTAATCCGCAAATAACGTAAAAACCCGCTTCGGCGGGTTTTTTTATG
GGGAGAGTTTAGGGAAAGAGCATTTGTCAGAATATTTAAGGGCGCCTGTCACTTTGCTTGATATATGAGA
ATTATTTAACCTTATAAATGAGAAAAAAGCAACGCACTTTAAATAAGATACGTTGCTTTTTCGATTGATG
AACACCTATAATTAAACTATTCATCTATTATTTATGATTTTTTGTATATACAATATTTCTAGTTTGTTAA
AGAGAATTAAGAAAATAAATCTCGAAAATAATAAAGGGAAAATCAGTTTTTGATATCAAAATTATACATG
TCAACGATAATACAAAATATAATACAAACTATAAGATGTTATCAGTATTTATTATCATTTAGAATAAATT
TTGTGTCGCCCTTAATTGTGAGCGGATAACAATTACGAGCTTCATGCACAGTGGCGTTGACATTGATTAT
TGACTAGTTATTAATAGTAATCAATTACGGGGTCATTAGTTCATAGCCCATATATGGAGTTCCGCGTTAC
ATAGCATCGTACGCGTACGTGTTTGGTCCCGGCCTCCCTCCTCCATATGGTGAGCAAGGGCGAGGAGCTG
TTCACCGGGGTGGTGCCCATCCTGGTCGAGCTGGACGGCGACGTAAACGGCCACAAGTTCAGCGTGTCCG
GCGAGGGCGAGGGCGATGCCACCTACGGCAAGCTGACCCTGAAGTTCATCTGCACCACCGGCAAGCTGCC
CGTGCCCTGGCCCACCCTCGTGACCACCCTGACCTACGGCGTGCAGTGCTTCAGCCGTTACCCCGACCAC
ATGAAGCAGCACGACTTCTTCAAGTCCGCCATGCCCGAAGGCTACGTCCAGGAGCGCACCATCTTCTTCA
AGGACGACGGCAACTACAAGACCCGCGCCGAGGTGAAGTTCGAGGGCGACACCCTGGTGAACCGCATCGA
GCTGAAGGGCATCGACTTCAAGGAGGACGGCAACATCCTGGGGCACAAGCTGGAGTACAACTACAACAGC
CACAACGTCTATATCATGGCCGACAAGCAGAAGAACGGCATCAAGGTGAACTTCAAGATCCGCCACAACA
TCGAGGACGGCAGCGTGCAGCTCGCCGACCACTACCAGCAGAACACCCCCATCGGCGACGGCCCCGTGCT
GCTGCCCGACAACCACTACCTGAGCACCCAGTCCGCCCTGAGCAAAGACCCCAACGAGAAGCGCGATCAC
ATGGTCCTGCTGGAGTTCGTGACCGCCGCCGGGATCACTCTCGGCATGGACGAGCTGTACAAGGGAAGCG
GAGAGGGCAGAGGAAGTCTGCTAACATGCGGTGACGTCGAGGAGAACCCTGGACCTATGACCGAGTACAA
GCCCACGGTGCGCCTCGCCACCCGCGACGACGTCCCCCGGGCCGTACGCACCCTCGCCGCCGCGTTCGCC
GACTACCCCGCCACGCGCCACACCGTCGACCCGGACCGCCACATCGAGCGGGTCACCGAGCTGCAAGAAC
TCTTCCTCACGCGCGTCGGGCTCGACATCGGCAAGGTGTGGGTCGCGGACGACGGCGCCGCGGTGGCGGT
CTGGACCACGCCGGAGAGCGTCGAAGCGGGGGCGGTGTTCGCCGAGATCGGCCCGCGCATGGCCGAGTTG
AGCGGTTCCCGGCTGGCCGCGCAGCAACAGATGGAAGGCCTCCTGGCGCCGCACCGGCCCAAGGAGCCCG
CGTGGTTCCTGGCCACCGTCGGCGTCTCGCCCGACCACCAGGGCAAGGGTCTGGGCAGCGCCGTCGTGCT
CCCCGGAGTGGAGGCGGCCGAGCGCGCCGGGGTGCCCGCCTTCCTGGAGACCTCCGCGCCCCGCAACCTC
CCCTTCTACGAGCGGCTCGGCTTCACCGTCACCGCCGACGTCGAGGTGCCCGAAGGACCGCGCACCTGGT
GCATGACCCGCAAGCCCGGTGCCGGAAGCGGAGCTACTAACTTCAGCCTGCTGAAGCAGGCTGGCGACGT
GGAGGAGAACCCTGGACCTATGCATCATCACCACCATCATGCTGGAAAGGCCGGTGAAGGTGAAATCCCT
GCCCCTCTTGCTGGTACCGTTTCTAAGATACTGGTAAAAGAAGGCGACACTGTTAAAGCTGGTCAAACAG
TTCTGGTGCTGGAGGCTATGAAAATGGAGACAGAAATTAACGCTCCTACTGACGGAAAAGTTGAAAAGGT
GTTAGTTAAGGAAAGAGATGCTGTTCAAGGTGGTCAAGGTCTAATCAAGATCGGCGACTACGATATACCC
ACAACCGCCAGCGAGAATCTGTACTTTCAAGGAGAGTTAGGGATGAGGGGTTCACATCATCACCACCATC
ATATGGAAGAAGGAGGTAGAGACAAGGCGCCGGTGCAGCCCCCCAAACACGTACGCGTACGATGCTCTAG
AATGCTGATGGGCTAGCAAAATCAGCCTCGACTGTGCCTTCTAGTTGCCAGCCATCTGTTGTTTGCCCCT
CCCCCGTGCCTTCCTTGACCCTGGAAGGTGCCACTCCCACTGTCCTTTCCTAATAAAATGAGGAAATTGC
ATCACAACACTCAACCCTATCTCGGTCTATTCTTTTGATTTATAAGGGATTTTGCCGATTTCGGCCTATT
GGTTAAAAAATGAGCTGATTTAACAAAAATTTAACGCGAATTAATTCTGTGGAATGTGTGTCAGTTAGGG
TGTGGAAAGTCCCCAGGCTCCCCAGCAGGCAGAAGTATGCAAAGCATGCATCTCAATTAGTCAGCAACCA
GGTGTGGAAAGTCCCCAGGCTCCCCAGCAGGCAGAAGTATGCAAAGCATGCATCTCAATTAGTCAGCAAC
CATAGTCCCGCCCCTAACTCCGCCCATCCCGCCCCTAACTCCGCCCAGTTCCGCCCATTCTCCGCCCCAT
GGCTGACTAATTTTTTTTATTTATGCAGAGGCCGAGGCCGCCTCTGCCTCTGAGCTATTCCAGAAGTAGT
GAGGAGGCTTTTTTGGAGGCCTAGGCTTTTGCAAAAAGCTCCCGGGAGCTTGTATATCCATTTTCGGATC
TGATCAGCACGTGATGAAAAAGCCTGAACTCACCGCGACGTCTGTCGAGAAGTTTCTGATCGAAAAGTTC
GACAGCGTTTCCGACCTGATGCAGCTCTCGGAGGGCGAAGAATCTCGTGCTTTCAGCTTCGATGTAGGAG
GGCGTGGATATGTCCTGCGGGTAAATAGCTGCGCCGATGGTTTCTACAAAGATCGTTATGTTTATCGGCA
CTTTGCATCGGCCGCGCTCCCGATTCCGGAAGTGCTTGACATTGGGGAATTCAGCGAGAGCCTGACCTAT
TGCATCTCCCGCCGTGCACAGGGTGTCACGTTGCAAGACCTGCCTGAAACCGAACTGCCCGCTGTTCTGC
AGCCGGTCGCGGAGGCCATGGATGCGATCGCTGCGGCCGATCTTAGCCAGACGAGCGGGTTCGGCCCATT
CGGACCGCAAGGAATCGGTCAATACACTACATGGCGTGATTTCATATGCGCGATTGCTGATCCCCATGTG
TATCACTGGCAAACTGTGATGGACGACACCGTCAGTGCGTCCGTCGCGCAGGCTCTCGATGAGCTGATGC
TTTGGGCCGAGGACTGCCCCGAAGTCCGGCACCTCGTGCACGCGGATTTCGGCTCCAACAATGTCCTGAC
GGACAATGGCCGCATAACAGCGGTCATTGACTGGAGCGAGGCGATGTTCGGGGATTCCCAATACGAGGTC
GCCAACATCTTCTTCTGGAGGCCGTGGTTGGCTTGTATGGAGCAGCAGACGCGCTACTTCGAGCGGAGGC
ATCCGGAGCTTGCAGGATCGCCGCGGCTCCGGGCGTATATGCTCCGCATTGGTCTTGACCAACTCTATCA
GAGCTTGGTTGACGGCAATTTCGATGATGCAGCTTGGGCGCAGGGTCGATGCGACGCAATCGTCCGATCC
GGAGCCGGGACTGTCGGGCGTACACAAATCGCCCGCAGAAGCGCGGCCGTCTGGACCGATGGCTGTGTAG
AAGTACTCGCCGATAGTGGAAACCGACGCCCCAGCACTCGTCCGAGGGCAAAGGAATAGCACGTGCTACG
AGATTTCGATTCCACCGCCGCCTTCTATGAAAGGTTGGGCTTCGGAATCGTTTTCCGGGACGCCGGCTGG
ATGATCCTCCAGCGCGGGGATCTCATGCTGGAGTTCTTCGCCCACCCCAACTTGTTTATTGCAGCTTATA
ATGGTTACAAATAAAGCAATAGCATCACAAATTTCACAAATAAAGCATTTTTTTCACTGCATTCTAGTTG
TGGTTTGTCCAAACTCATCAATGTATCTTATCATGTCTGTATACCGTCGACCTCTAGCTAGAGCTTGGCG
TAATCATTGTCATTACCAATGCTTAATCAGTGAGGCACCTATCTCAGCGATCTGTCTATTTCGTTCATCC
ATAGTTGCCTGACTCCCCGTCGTGTAGATAACTACGATACGGGAGGGCTTACCATCTGGCCCCAGCGCTG
CGATGATACCGCGAGAACCACGCTCACCGGCTCCGGATTTATCAGCAATAAACCAGCCAGCCGGAAGGGC
CGAGCGCAGAAGTGGTCCTGCAACTTTATCCGCCTCCATCCAGTCTATTAATTGTTGCCGGGAAGCTAGA
GTAAGTAGTTCGCCAGTTAATAGTTTGCGCAACGTTGTTGCCATCGCTACAGGCATCGTGGTGTCACGCT
CGTCGTTTGGTATGGCTTCATTCAGCTCCGGTTCCCAACGATCAAGGCGAGTTACATGATCCCCCATGTT
GTGCAAAAAAGCGGTTAGCTCCTTCGGTCCTCCGATCGTTGTCAGAAGTAAGTTGGCCGCAGTGTTATCA
CTCATGGTTATGGCAGCACTGCATAATTCTCTTACTGTCATGCCATCCGTAAGATGCTTTTCTGTGACTG
GTGAGTACTCAACCAAGTCATTCTGAGAATAGTGTATGCGGCGACCGAGTTGCTCTTGCCCGGCGTCAAT
ACGGGATAATACCGCGCCACATAGCAGAACTTTAAAAGTGCTCATCATTGGAAAACGTTCTTCGGGGCGA
AAACTCTCAAGGATCTTACCGCTGTTGAGATCCAGTTCGATGTAACCCACTCGTGCACCCAACTGATCTT
CAGCATCTTTTACTTTCACCAGCGTTTCTGGGTGAGCAAAAACAGGAAGGCAAAATGCCGCAAAAAAGGG
AATAAGGGCGACACGGAAATGTTGAATACTCATATTCTTCCTTTTTCAATATTATTGAAGCATTTATCAG
GGTTATTGTCTCATGAGCGGATACATATTTGAATGTATTTAGAAAAATAAACAAATAGGGGTCAGTGTTA
CAACCAATTAACCAATTCTGAACATTATCGCGAGCCCATTTATACCTGAATATGGCTCATAACACCCCTT
G
